Addgene plasmid #193343: pAAV-TRE-mRuby3-WPRE
Purpose: AAV-mediated expression of mRuby3 under the TRE promoter in mammalian cells
Depositing lab: Takeshi Imai. Depositing organization: Kyushu University. Publication: Automated neuronal reconstruction with super-multicolour Tetbow labelling and threshold-based clustering of colour hues. Leiwe MN, Fujimoto S, Baba T, Moriyasu D, Saha B, Sakaguchi R, Inagaki S, Imai T. Nat Commun. 2024 Jun 25;15(1):5279. doi: 10.1038/s41467-024-49455-y. PubMed 38918382.
Backbone
  Vector backbone: AAV2
  Total vector size (bp): 5123
  Vector type: Mammalian Expression, AAV
Growth in bacteria
  Bacterial resistance: Ampicillin, 100 μg/mL
  Growth temperature: 37°C
  Growth strain: NEB Stable
  Copy number: High Copy
Gene/Insert
  Gene/Insert name: mRuby3
  Species: Modified fluorescent protein
  Insert size (bp): 714
  Promoter: TRE
  Cloning method: Gibson Cloning
  Sequencing primers: 5′ ATGTCGAGGTAGGCGTGTAC; 3′ WPRE-R
Resource information
  A portion of this plasmid was derived from a plasmid made by: The mRuby3 gene was cloned from pNCS-mRuby3 (Addgene #74234).
Terms and licenses: Academic/Nonprofit Terms; Industry Terms: Not Available to Industry
Depositor comments: Please visit https://www.biorxiv.org/content/10.1101/2022.10.20.512984v1 for bioRxiv preprint.
How to cite: pAAV-TRE-mRuby3-WPRE was a gift from Takeshi Imai (Addgene plasmid # 193343 ; http://n2t.net/addgene:193343 ; RRID:Addgene_193343)
