[The description below was written by a language model from this plasmid's Addgene catalogue record and pLannotate feature annotations shown in this document.]
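Description:
pAAV-TRE-mRuby3-WPRE is an AAV2-based transfer plasmid for producing recombinant adeno-associated virus that expresses the red fluorescent protein mRuby3 in mammalian cells under tetracycline-system control. In bacteria it is maintained through a high-copy ColE1/pUC-type origin and selected with ampicillin via the β-lactamase gene and its native promoter. An f1 phage origin is also present in the backbone. Short lacZα, lacI and pBluescript polylinker fragments appear to be nonfunctional remnants of earlier cloning vectors.

The payload lies between two AAV2 inverted terminal repeats, which are the cis elements needed for replication and packaging of the intervening DNA into AAV capsids. Within them, a tight TRE promoter (seven tet operator repeats fused to a minimal CMV promoter) drives the mRuby3 coding sequence, an Entacmaea quadricolor-derived red fluorescent protein taken from an earlier mRuby3 plasmid and inserted by Gibson assembly. A WPRE downstream of the reporter enhances transcript stability and expression. It is followed by an SV40 polyadenylation signal, annotated on the reverse strand next to a small large T antigen fragment from the same SV40 region. Because the TRE has little activity on its own, expression depends on a tetracycline transactivator supplied from a separate construct, which is not part of this plasmid.

The associated publication concerns super-multicolour Tetbow labelling and automated neuronal reconstruction, which suggests use as one colour component in combinatorial labelling of neurons. The catalogue lists a total size of 5123 bp, whereas the annotated sequencing result is 4,815 nt. The record does not explain this difference.
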