Features (pLannotate 1.2.2; 14 found; start..end, strand, type, name):
     13..145     -  repeat_region  AAV2 ITR (fragment): inverted terminal repeat of adeno-associated virus serotype 2 inverted
    213..525     +  promoter       tight TRE promoter: Tet-responsive promoter PTight, consisting of seven tet operator sequences followed by the minimal CMV promoter
    542..1252    +  CDS            mRuby3: mRuby3 is a basic (constitutively fluorescent) red fluorescent protein published in 2016, derived from Entacmaea quadricolor. It has low acid sensitivity.
   1268..1856    +  misc_feature   WPRE: woodchuck hepatitis virus posttranscriptional regulatory element
   1857..1876    +  misc_feature   MCS (fragment): pBluescript multiple cloning site
   1905..2026    -  polyA_signal   SV40 poly(A) signal: SV40 polyadenylation signal
   2049..2117    -  CDS            large T antigen (fragment): large T antigen from SV40 (simian virus 40)
   2188..2321    +  repeat_region  AAV2 ITR: inverted terminal repeat of adeno-associated virus serotype 2 inverted
   2315..2371    -  CDS            lacI (fragment): lac repressor; lacI; The lac repressor binds to the lac operator to inhibit transcription in E. coli. This inhibition can be relieved by adding lactose or isopropyl-β-D-thiogalactopyranoside (IPTG).
   2554..3142    -  rep_origin     ori: high-copy-number ColE1/pMB1/pBR322/pUC origin of replication
   3313..4173    -  CDS            AmpR: β-lactamase; bla; confers resistance to ampicillin, carbenicillin, and related antibiotics
   4174..4278    -  promoter       AmpR promoter: bla
   4331..4759    -  rep_origin     f1 ori (sequence partly withheld): f1 bacteriophage origin of replication; arrow indicates direction of (+) strand synthesis
   4764..18      -  CDS            lacZα (fragment) (across the origin): LacZα fragment of β-galactosidase; lacZ fragment
>Addgene plasmid #193343 | pAAV-TRE-mRuby3-WPRE | addgene full sequence | sequence record 394333 | Addgene NGS Result
TCGCTATTACGCCAGCTGCGCGCTCGCTCGCTCACTGAGGCCGCCCGGGCAAAGCCCGGGCGTCGGGCGA
CCTTTGGTCGCCCGGCCTCAGTGAGCGAGCGAGCGCGCAGAGAGGGAGTGGCCAACTCCATCACTAGGGG
TTCCTTGTAGTTAATGATTAACCCGCCATGCTACTTATCTACGTAGCCATGCTCTAGGAAGATCTCGAAT
TGGTTTACTCCCTATCAGTGATAGAGAACGTATGTCGAGTTTACTCCCTATCAGTGATAGAGAACGATGT
CGAGTTTACTCCCTATCAGTGATAGAGAACGTATGTCGAGTTTACTCCCTATCAGTGATAGAGAACGTAT
GTCGAGTTTACTCCCTATCAGTGATAGAGAACGTATGTCGAGTTTATCCCTATCAGTGATAGAGAACGTA
TGTCGAGTTTACTCCCTATCAGTGATAGAGAACGTATGTCGAGGTAGGCGTGTACGGTGGGAGGCCTATA
TAAGCAGAGCTCGTTTAGTGAACCGTCAGATCGCCTGGAGAATTCGCCACCATGGTGTCTAAGGGCGAAG
AGCTGATCAAGGAAAATATGCGTATGAAGGTGGTCATGGAAGGTTCGGTCAACGGCCACCAATTCAAATG
CACAGGTGAAGGAGAAGGCAGACCGTACGAGGGAACTCAAACCATGAGGATCAAAGTCATCGAGGGAGGA
CCCCTGCCATTTGCCTTTGACATTCTTGCCACGTCGTTCATGTATGGCAGCCGTACTTTTATCAAGTACC
CGGCCGACATCCCTGATTTCTTTAAACAGTCCTTTCCTGAGGGTTTTACTTGGGAAAGAGTTACGAGATA
CGAAGATGGTGGAGTCGTCACCGTCACGCAGGACACCAGCCTTGAGGATGGCGAGCTCGTCTACAACGTC
AAGGTCAGAGGGGTAAACTTTCCCTCCAATGGTCCCGTGATGCAGAAGAAGACCAAGGGTTGGGAGCCTA
ATACAGAGATGATGTATCCAGCAGATGGTGGTCTGAGAGGATACACTGACATCGCACTGAAAGTTGATGG
TGGTGGCCATCTGCACTGCAACTTCGTGACAACTTACAGGTCAAAAAAGACCGTCGGGAACATCAAGATG
CCCGGTGTCCATGCCGTTGATCACCGCCTGGAAAGGATCGAGGAGAGTGACAATGAAACCTACGTAGTGC
AACGCGAAGTGGCAGTTGCCAAATACAGCAACCTTGGTGGTGGCATGGACGAGCTGTACAAGTAAAAGCT
TATCGATAATCAACCTCTGGATTACAAAATTTGTGAAAGATTGACTGGTATTCTTAACTATGTTGCTCCT
TTTACGCTATGTGGATACGCTGCTTTAATGCCTTTGTATCATGCTATTGCTTCCCGTATGGCTTTCATTT
TCTCCTCCTTGTATAAATCCTGGTTGCTGTCTCTTTATGAGGAGTTGTGGCCCGTTGTCAGGCAACGTGG
CGTGGTGTGCACTGTGTTTGCTGACGCAACCCCCACTGGTTGGGGCATTGCCACCACCTGTCAGCTCCTT
TCCGGGACTTTCGCTTTCCCCCTCCCTATTGCCACGGCGGAACTCATCGCCGCCTGCCTTGCCCGCTGCT
GGACAGGGGCTCGGCTGTTGGGCACTGACAATTCCGTGGTGTTGTCGGGGAAATCATCGTCCTTTCCTTG
GCTGCTCGCCTGTGTTGCCACCTGGATTCTGCGCGGGACGTCCTTCTGCTACGTCCCTTCGGCCCTCAAT
CCAGCGGACCTTCCTTCCCGCGGCCTGCTGCCGGCTCTGCGGCCTCTTCCGCGTCTTCGCCTTCGCCCTC
AGACGAGTCGGATCTCCCTTTGGGCCGCCTCCCCGCATCGATACCGTCGACCTCGACCCGGGCGGCCGCT
TCGAGCAGACATGATAAGATACATTGATGAGTTTGGACAAACCACAACTAGAATGCAGTGAAAAAAATGC
TTTATTTGTGAAATTTGTGATGCTATTGCTTTATTTGTAACCATTATAAGCTGCAATAAACAAGTTAACA
ACAACAATTGCATTCATTTTATGTTTCAGGTTCAGGGGGAGATGTGGGAGGTTTTTTAAAGCAAGTAAAA
CCTCTACAAATGTGGTAAAATCGATAAGGATCTTCCTAGAGCATGGCTACGTAGATAAGTAGCATGGCGG
GTTAATCATTAACTACAAGGAACCCCTAGTGATGGAGTTGGCCACTCCCTCTCTGCGCGCTCGCTCGCTC
ACTGAGGCCGGGCGACCAAAGGTCGCCCGACGCCCGGGCTTTGCCCGGGCGGCCTCAGTGAGCGAGCGAG
CGCGCAGCTGCATTAATGAATCGGCCAACGCGCGGGGAGAGGCGGTTTGCGTATTGGGCGCTCTTCCGCT
TCCTCGCTCACTGACTCGCTGCGCTCGGTCGTTCGGCTGCGGCGAGCGGTATCAGCTCACTCAAAGGCGG
TAATACGGTTATCCACAGAATCAGGGGATAACGCAGGAAAGAACATGTGAGCAAAAGGCCAGCAAAAGGC
CAGGAACCGTAAAAAGGCCGCGTTGCTGGCGTTTTTCCATAGGCTCCGCCCCCCTGACGAGCATCACAAA
AATCGACGCTCAAGTCAGAGGTGGCGAAACCCGACAGGACTATAAAGATACCAGGCGTTTCCCCCTGGAA
GCTCCCTCGTGCGCTCTCCTGTTCCGACCCTGCCGCTTACCGGATACCTGTCCGCCTTTCTCCCTTCGGG
AAGCGTGGCGCTTTCTCATAGCTCACGCTGTAGGTATCTCAGTTCGGTGTAGGTCGTTCGCTCCAAGCTG
GGCTGTGTGCACGAACCCCCCGTTCAGCCCGACCGCTGCGCCTTATCCGGTAACTATCGTCTTGAGTCCA
ACCCGGTAAGACACGACTTATCGCCACTGGCAGCAGCCACTGGTAACAGGATTAGCAGAGCGAGGTATGT
AGGCGGTGCTACAGAGTTCTTGAAGTGGTGGCCTAACTACGGCTACACTAGAAGAACAGTATTTGGTATC
TGCGCTCTGCTGAAGCCAGTTACCTTCGGAAAAAGAGTTGGTAGCTCTTGATCCGGCAAACAAACCACCG
CTGGTAGCGGTGGTTTTTTTGTTTGCAAGCAGCAGATTACGCGCAGAAAAAAAGGATCTCAAGAAGATCC
TTTGATCTTTTCTACGGGGTCTGACGCTCAGTGGAACGAAAACTCACGTTAAGGGATTTTGGTCATGAGA
TTATCAAAAAGGATCTTCACCTAGATCCTTTTAAATTAAAAATGAAGTTTTAAATCAATCTAAAGTATAT
ATGAGTAAACTTGGTCTGACAGTTACCAATGCTTAATCAGTGAGGCACCTATCTCAGCGATCTGTCTATT
TCGTTCATCCATAGTTGCCTGACTCCCCGTCGTGTAGATAACTACGATACGGGAGGGCTTACCATCTGGC
CCCAGTGCTGCAATGATACCGCGAGACCCACGCTCACCGGCTCCAGATTTATCAGCAATAAACCAGCCAG
CCGGAAGGGCCGAGCGCAGAAGTGGTCCTGCAACTTTATCCGCCTCCATCCAGTCTATTAATTGTTGCCG
GGAAGCTAGAGTAAGTAGTTCGCCAGTTAATAGTTTGCGCAACGTTGTTGCCATTGCTACAGGCATCGTG
GTGTCACGCTCGTCGTTTGGTATGGCTTCATTCAGCTCCGGTTCCCAACGATCAAGGCGAGTTACATGAT
CCCCCATGTTGTGCAAAAAAGCGGTTAGCTCCTTCGGTCCTCCGATCGTTGTCAGAAGTAAGTTGGCCGC
AGTGTTATCACTCATGGTTATGGCAGCACTGCATAATTCTCTTACTGTCATGCCATCCGTAAGATGCTTT
TCTGTGACTGGTGAGTACTCAACCAAGTCATTCTGAGAATAGTGTATGCGGCGACCGAGTTGCTCTTGCC
CGGCGTCAATACGGGATAATACCGCGCCACATAGCAGAACTTTAAAAGTGCTCATCATTGGAAAACGTTC
TTCGGGGCGAAAACTCTCAAGGATCTTACCGCTGTTGAGATCCAGTTCGATGTAACCCACTCGTGCACCC
AACTGATCTTCAGCATCTTTTACTTTCACCAGCGTTTCTGGGTGAGCAAAAACAGGAAGGCAAAATGCCG
CAAAAAAGGGAATAAGGGCGACACGGAAATGTTGAATACTCATACTCTTCCTTTTTCAATATTATTGAAG
CATTTATCAGGGTTATTGTCTCATGAGCGGATACATATTTGAATGTATTTAGAAAAATAAACAAATAGGG
GTTCCGCGCACATTTCCCCGAAAAGTGCCACCTAAATTGTAAGCGTTAATATTTTGTTAAAATTCGCGTT
AAATTTTTGTTAAATCAGCTCATTTTTTAACCAATAGGCCGAAATCGGCAAAATCCCTTATAAATCAAAA
GAATAGACCGAGATAGGGT
[37 nt withheld, positions 4430-4466]
AAAGAACGTGGACTCCAACGTCAAAGG
[49 nt withheld, positions 4494-4542]
T
[91 nt withheld, positions 4544-4634]
G
[124 nt withheld, positions 4636-4759]
CCCATTCGCCATTCAGGCTGCGCAACTGTTGGGAAGGGCGATCGGTGCGGGCCTCT
